>Addgene plasmid #154715 | pEPYC1CB0462 | depositor full sequence | sequence record 299649 | pEPYC1CB0462 sequence 7069 bps
GCAATTGTCTTCTGCACGAAGTGGTTTAAACTATCAGTGTTTGACAGGATATATTGGCGGGTAAACCTAA
GAGAAAAGAGCGTTTATTAGAATAATCGGATATTTAAAAGGGCGTGAAAAGGTTTATCCGTTCGTCCATT
TGTATGTGCATGCCAACCACAGGGTTCCCCAGATCAGGCGCTGGCTGCTGAACCCCCAGCCGGAACTGAC
CCCACAAGGCCCTAGCGTTTGCAATGCACCAGGTCATCATTGACCCAGGCGTGTTCCACCAGGCCGCTGC
CTCGCAACTCTTCGCAGGCTTCGCCGACCTGCTCGCGCCACTTCTTCACGCGGGTGGAATCCGATCCGCA
CATGAGGCGGAAGGTTTCCAGCTTGAGCGGGTACGGCTCCCGGTGCGAGCTGAAATAGTCGAACATCCGT
CGGGCCGTCGGCGACAGCTTGCGGTACTTCTCCCATATGAATTTCGTGTAGTGGTCGCCAGCAAACAGCA
CGACGATTTCCTCGTCGATCAGGACCTGGCAACGGGACGTTTTCTTGCCACGGTCCAGGACGCGGAAGCG
GTGCAGCAGCGACACCGATTCCAGGTGCCCAACGCGGTCGGACGTGAAGCCCATCGCCGTCGCCTGTAGG
CGCGACAGGCATTCCTCGGCCTTCGTGTAATACCGGCCATTGATCGACCAGCCCAGGTCCTGGCAAAGCT
CGTAGAACGTGAAGGTGATCGGCTCGCCGATAGGGGTGCGCTTCGCGTACTCCAACACCTGCTGCCACAC
CAGTTCGTCATCGTCGGCCCGCAGCTCGACGCCGGTGTAGGTGATCTTCACGTCCTTGTTGACGTGGAAA
ATGACCTTGTTTTGCAGCGCCTCGCGCGGGATTTTCTTGTTGCGCGTGGTGAACAGGGCAGAGCGGGCCG
TGTCGTTTGGCATCGCTCGCATCGTGTCCGGCCACGGCGCAATATCGAACAAGGAAAGCTGCATTTCCTT
GATCTGCTGCTTCGTGTGTTTCAGCAACGCGGCCTGCTTGGCCTCGCTGACCTGTTTTGCCAGGTCCTCG
CCGGCGGTTTTTCGCTTCTTGGTCGTCATAGTTCCTCGCGTGTCGATGGTCATCGACTTCGCCAAACCTG
CCGCCTCCTGTTCAAGACGACGCGAACGCTCCACGGCGGCCGATGGCGCGGGCAGGGCAGGGGGAGCCAG
TTGCACGCTGTCGCGCTCGATCTTGGCCGTAGCTTGCTGGACCATCGAGCCGACGGACTGGAAGGTTTCG
CGGGGCGCACGCATGACGGTGCGGCTTGCGATGGTTTCGGCATCCTCGGCGGAAAACCCCGCGTCGATCA
GTTCTTGCCTGTATGCCTTCCGGTCAAACGTCCGATTCATTCACCCTCCTTGCGGGATTGCCCCGACTCA
CGCCGGGGCAATGTGCCCTTATTCCTGATTTGACCCGCCTGGTGCCTTGGTGTCCAGATAATCCACCTTA
TCGGCAATGAAGTCGGTCCCGTAGACCGTCTGGCCGTCCTTCTCGTACTTGGTATTCCGAATCTTGCCCT
GCACGAATACCAGCGACCCCTTGCCCAAATACTTGCCGTGGGCCTCGGCCTGAGAGCCAAAACACTTGAT
GCGGAAGAAGTCGGTGCGCTCCTGCTTGTCGCCGGCATCGTTGCGCCACATCTAGGATCTGCCAGGAACC
GTAAAAAGGCCGCGTTGCTGGCGTTTTTCCATAGGCTCCGCCCCCCTGACGAGCATCACAAAAATCGACG
CTCAAGTCAGAGGTGGCGAAACCCGACAGGACTATAAAGATACCAGGCGTTTCCCCCTGGAAGCTCCCTC
GTGCGCTCTCCTGTTCCGACCCTGCCGCTTACCGGATACCTGTCCGCCTTTCTCCCTTCGGGAAGCGTGG
CGCTTTCTCATAGCTCACGCTGTAGGTATCTCAGTTCGGTGTAGGTCGTTCGCTCCAAGCTGGGCTGTGT
GCACGAACCCCCCGTTCAGCCCGACCGCTGCGCCTTATCCGGTAACTATCGTCTTGAGTCCAACCCGGTA
AGACACGACTTATCGCCACTGGCAGCAGCCACTGGTAACAGGATTAGCAGAGCGAGGTATGTAGGCGGTG
CTACAGAGTTCTTGAAGTGGTGGCCTAACTACGGCTACACTAGAAGAACAGTATTTGGTATCTGCGCTCT
GCTGAAGCCAGTTACCTTCGGAAAAAGAGTTGGTAGCTCTTGATCCGGCAAACAAACCACCGCTGGTAGC
GGTGGTTTTTTTGTTTGCAAGCAGCAGATTACGCGCAGAAAAAAAGGATCTCAAGAAGATCCTTTGATCT
TTTCTACGGGGTCTGACGCTCAGTGGAACGAAAACTCACGTTAAGGGATTTTGGTCATGAGATTATCAAA
AAGGATCTTCACCTAGATCCTTTTAAATTAAAAATGAAGTTTTAAATCAATCTAAAGTATATATGAGTAA
ACTTGGTCTGACAGTTACCAATGCTTAATCAGTGAGGCACCTATCTCAGCGATCTGTCTATTTCGTTCAT
CCATAGTTGCCTGACTCCCCGTCGTGTAGATAACTACGATACGGGAGGGCTTACCATCTGGCCCCAGTGC
TGCAATGATACCGCGAGAACCACGCTCACCGGCTCCAGATTTATCAGCAATAAACCAGCCAGCCGGAAGG
GCCGAGCGCAGAAGTGGTCCTGCAACTTTATCCGCCTCCATCCAGTCTATTAATTGTTGCCGGGAAGCTA
GAGTAAGTAGTTCGCCAGTTAATAGTTTGCGCAACGTTGTTGCCATTGCTACAGGCATCGTGGTGTCACG
CTCGTCGTTTGGTATGGCTTCATTCAGCTCCGGTTCCCAACGATCAAGGCGAGTTACATGATCCCCCATG
TTGTGCAAAAAAGCGGTTAGCTCCTTCGGTCCTCCGATCGTTGTCAGAAGTAAGTTGGCCGCAGTGTTAT
CACTCATGGTTATGGCAGCACTGCATAATTCTCTTACTGTCATGCCATCCGTAAGATGCTTTTCTGTGAC
TGGTGAGTACTCAACCAAGTCATTCTGAGAATAGTGTATGCGGCGACCGAGTTGCTCTTGCCCGGCGTCA
ATACGGGATAATACCGCGCCACATAGCAGAACTTTAAAAGTGCTCATCATTGGAAAACGTTCTTCGGGGC
GAAAACTCTCAAGGATCTTACCGCTGTTGAGATCCAGTTCGATGTAACCCACTCGTGCACCCAACTGATC
TTCAGCATCTTTTACTTTCACCAGCGTTTCTGGGTGAGCAAAAACAGGAAGGCAAAATGCCGCAAAAAAG
GGAATAAGGGCGACACGGAAATGTTGAATACTCATACTCTTCCTTTTTCAATATTATTGAAGCATTTATC
AAGGTTATTGTCTCATGAGCGGATACATATTTGAATGTATTTAGAAAAATAAACAAATAGGGGTTCCGCG
CACGAATTGGCCAGCGCTGCCATTTTTGGGGTGAGGCCGTTCGCGGCCGAGGGGCGCAGCCCCTGGGGGG
ATGGGAGGCCCGCGTTAGCGGGCCGGGAGGGTTCGAGAAGGGGGGGCACCCCCCTTCGGCGTGCGCGGTC
ACGCGCACAGGGCGCAGCCCTGGTTAAAAACAAGGTTTATAAATATTGGTTTAAAAGCAGGTTAAAAGAC
AGGTTAGCGGTGGCCGAAAAACGGGCGGAAACCCTTGCAAATGCTGGATTTTCTGCCTGTGGACAGCCCC
TCAAATGTCAATAGGTGCGCCCCTCATCTGTCAGCACTCTGCCCCTCAAGTGTCAAGGATCGCGCCCCTC
ATCTGTCAGTAGTCGCGCCCCTCAAGTGTCAATACCGCAGGGCACTTATCCCCAGGCTTGTCCACATCAT
CTGTGGGAAACTCGCGTAAAATCAGGCGTTTTCGCCGATTTGCGAGGCTGGCCAGCTCCACGTCGCCGGC
CGAAATCGAGCCTGCCCCTCATCTGTCAACGCCGCGCCGGGTGAGTCGGCCCCTCAAGTGTCAACGTCCG
CCCCTCATCTGTCAGTGAGGGCCAAGTTTTCCGCGAGGTATCCACAACGCCGGCGGCCGCGGTGTCTCGC
ACACGGCTTCGACGGCGTTTCTGGCGCGTTTGCAGGGCCATAGACGGCCGCCAGCCCAGCGGCGAGGGCA
ACCAGCCCGGTGAGCGTCGCAAAGGAGATCCTGATCTGACTGATGGGCTGCCTGTATCGAGTGGTGATTT
TGTGCCGAGCTGCCGGTCGGGGAGCTGTTGGCTGGCTGGTGGCAGGATATATTGTGGTGTAAACAAATTG
ACGCTTAGACAACTTAATAACACATTGCGGACGTTTTTAATGTACTGGGGTGGATGCAGTGGGCCCCACT
CTGTGAAGACAATGCCGAATTCGGATCCGGAGGGAGGCGTGTCGTTTTAGTGAGGAGCTTAGCAAATGAG
CTAAGCACATACGTCAGAAACCATTATTGCGCTAGGAGGACCACAGGGCTCATCACTATCAGCTGCCCAA
TTACTATATAAGGTTTTGCTATTCATTGAAAGCAGTAGTGACTGATTTGTATATATACTGTATTTTTACA
ACAATTACCAACAACAACAAACAACAAACAACATTACAATTACTATTTACAATTACAATGGAGGACGCCA
AAAACATAAAGAAAGGCCCGGCGCCATTCTATCCGCTGGAAGATGGAACCGCTGGAGAGCAACTGCATAA
GGCTATGAAGAGATACGCCCTGGTTCCTGGAACAATTGCTTTTACAGATGCACATATCGAGGTGGACATC
ACTTACGCTGAGTACTTCGAAATGTCCGTTCGGTTGGCAGAAGCTATGAAACGATATGGGCTGAATACAA
ATCACAGAATCGTCGTATGCAGTGAAAACTCTCTTCAATTCTTTATGCCGGTGTTGGGCGCGTTATTTAT
CGGAGTTGCAGTTGCGCCCGCGAACGACATTTATAATGAACGTGAATTGCTCAACAGTATGGGCATTTCG
CAGCCTACCGTGGTGTTCGTTTCCAAAAAGGGGTTGCAAAAAATTTTGAACGTGCAAAAAAAGCTCCCAA
TCATCCAAAAAATTATTATCATGGATTCTAAAACGGATTACCAGGGATTTCAGTCGATGTACACGTTCGT
CACATCTCATCTACCTCCCGGTTTTAATGAATACGATTTTGTGCCAGAGTCCTTCGATAGGGACAAGACA
ATTGCACTGATCATGAACTCCTCTGGATCTACTGGTCTGCCTAAAGGTGTCGCTCTGCCTCATAGAACTG
CCTGCGTGAGATTCTCGCATGCCAGAGATCCTATTTTTGGCAATCAAATCATTCCGGATACTGCGATTTT
AAGTGTTGTTCCATTCCATCACGGTTTTGGAATGTTTACTACACTCGGATATTTGATATGTGGATTTCGA
GTCGTCTTAATGTATAGATTTGAAGAAGAACTGTTTCTGAGGAGCCTTCAGGATTACAAGATTCAAAGTG
CGCTGCTGGTGCCAACCCTATTCTCCTTCTTCGCCAAAAGCACTCTGATTGACAAATACGATTTATCTAA
TTTACACGAAATTGCTTCTGGTGGCGCTCCCCTCTCTAAGGAAGTCGGGGAAGCGGTTGCCAAGAGGTTC
CATCTGCCAGGTATCAGGCAAGGATATGGGCTCACTGAGACTACATCAGCTATTCTGATTACACCCGAGG
GGGATGATAAACCGGGCGCGGTCGGTAAAGTTGTTCCATTTTTTGAAGCGAAGGTTGTGGATCTGGATAC
CGGGAAAACGCTGGGCGTTAATCAAAGAGGCGAACTGTGTGTGAGAGGTCCTATGATTATGTCCGGTTAT
GTAAACAATCCGGAAGCGACCAACGCCTTGATTGACAAGGATGGATGGCTACATTCTGGAGACATAGCTT
ACTGGGACGAGGACGAACACTTCTTCATCGTTGACCGCCTGAAGTCTCTGATTAAGTACAAAGGCTATCA
GGTGGCTCCCGCTGAATTGGAATCCATCTTGCTCCAACACCCCAACATCTTCGACGCAGGTGTCGCAGGT
CTGCCCGACGATGACGCCGGTGAACTTCCCGCCGCCGTTGTTGTTTTGGAGCACGGAAAGACGATGACGG
AAAAAGAGATCGTGGATTACGTCGCCAGTCAAGTAACAACCGCGAAAAAGTTGCGCGGAGGAGTTGTGTT
TGTGGACGAAGTACCGAAAGGTCTTACCGGAAAACTCGACGCAAGAAAAATCAGAGAGATCCTCATAAAG
GCCAAGAAGGGCGGAAAGATCGCCGTGGGTTCGGATTATAAGGACCATGACGGAGACTATAAGGACCATG
ACCTCGACGCTGCAGCAGCGGATTATAAGGACGATGACGATAAGTGAGCTTGTCCTGCTTTAATGAGATA
TGCGAGAAGCCTATGATCGCATGATATTTGCTTTCAATTCTGTTGTGCACGTTGTAAAAAACCTGAGCAT
GTGTAGCTCAGATCCTTACCGCCGGTTTCGGTTCATTCTAATGAATATATCACCCGTTACTATCGTATTT
TTATGAATAATATTCTCCGTTCAATTTACTGATTGTACCCTACTACTTATATGTACAATATTAAAATGAA
AACAATATATTGTGCTGAATAGGTTTATAGCGACATCTATGATAGAGCGCCACAATAACAAACAATTGCG
TTTTATTATTACAAATCCAATTTTAAAAAAAGCGGCAGAACCGGTCAAACCTAAAAGACTGATTACATAA
ATCTTATTCAAATTTCAAAAGTGCCCCAGGGGCTAGTATCTACGACACACCGAGCGGCGAACTAATAACG
CTCACTGAAGGGAACTCCGGTTCCCCGCCGGCGCGCATGGGTGAGATTCCTTGAAGTTGAGTATTGGCCG
TCCGCTCTACCGAAAGTTACGGGCACCATTCAACCCGGTCCAGCACGGCGGCCGGGTAACCGACTTGCTG
CCCCGAGAATTATGCAGCATTTTTTTGGTGTATGTGGGCCCCAAATGAAGTGCAGGTCAAACCTTGACAG
TGACGACAAATCGTTGGGCGGGTCCAGGGCGAATTTTGCGACAACATGTCGAGGCTCAGCAGGACCGCT
Features (pLannotate 1.2.2; 12 found; start..end, strand, type, name):
     42..66      +  misc_feature   RB T-DNA repeat: right border repeat from nopaline C58 T-DNA
    178..198     -  CDS            TetR (fragment): tetracycline resistance regulatory protein; tetR
    225..1370    -  CDS            trfA: TRFA_ECOLX - Experimental evidence at protein level: Swiss-Prot protein existence level 1. Also involved in plasmid copy number control, promoting intermolecular coupling of protein bound iterons at oriV, which inhibits replication initiation. From Escherichia coli.
   1706..2294    -  rep_origin     ori: high-copy-number ColE1/pMB1/pBR322/pUC origin of replication
   2465..3325    -  CDS            AmpR: β-lactamase; bla; confers resistance to ampicillin, carbenicillin, and related antibiotics
   3326..3430    -  promoter       AmpR promoter: bla
   3517..4148    -  rep_origin     oriV: incP origin of replication
   4240..4264    +  misc_feature   LB T-DNA repeat: left border repeat from nopaline C58 T-DNA
   4405..4442    +  promoter       NOS promoter (fragment): nopaline synthase promoter
   4551..4606    +  misc_feature   TMV Ω: translational enhancer from the tobacco mosaic virus 5'-leader sequence (Gallie et al., 1988)
   4608..6257    +  CDS            luciferase: firefly luciferase; luc+; enhanced luc+ version of the luciferase gene
   6355..7062    +  terminator     OCS terminator: octopine synthase terminator
