[The description below was written by a language model from this plasmid's Addgene catalogue record and pLannotate feature annotations shown in this document.]
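Description:
pEPYC1CB0462 is a MoClo (Golden Gate) Level 1 plasmid built in the pICH47732 acceptor backbone, carrying a single synthetic transcription unit that reports plant promoter activity through firefly luciferase. The backbone is a binary-type vector. Nopaline C58 left and right T-DNA border repeats flank the cargo, so the cassette can in principle be transferred to plant cells by Agrobacterium. The broad-host-range incP oriV with its trfA replication initiator sits alongside a high-copy ColE1/pUC origin for propagation in E. coli. Selection is by ampicillin through the β-lactamase gene and its native promoter. A very short TetR fragment also appears in the annotation and looks like a backbone remnant rather than a functional gene.

The insert is recorded as MinSyn_061::TMV::LucF::Flag::ocsT. MinSyn_061 is one of a series of rationally designed minimal synthetic plant promoters. The feature table detects only a short region resembling the nopaline synthase promoter in this position, which may reflect a borrowed element within the synthetic design, though the record does not detail the promoter's composition. Downstream, the tobacco mosaic virus Ω leader acts as a translational enhancer ahead of the luc+ firefly luciferase coding sequence. The catalogue entry lists a Flag tag, which is not separately annotated, and the octopine synthase terminator ends the unit. The parts were assembled through BsaI sites that were destroyed during cloning, as is usual for Level 1 assembly. The construct serves to quantify the strength of the MinSyn_061 promoter by luminescence in plant expression assays, and as a Level 1 module it could be combined with others into multigene constructs.
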