Addgene plasmid #154715: pEPYC1CB0462
Purpose: MoClo Level 1 luciferase reporter
Depositing lab: Nicola Patron. Depositing organization: Earlham Institute. Publication: Rational design of minimal synthetic promoters for plants. Cai YM, Kallam K, Tidd H, Gendarini G, Salzman A, Patron NJ. Nucleic Acids Res. 2020 Aug 28. pii: 5897334. doi: 10.1093/nar/gkaa682. PubMed 32856047.
Backbone
  Vector backbone: pICH47732
  Vector type: Synthetic Biology
Growth in bacteria
  Bacterial resistance: Ampicillin, 100 μg/mL
  Growth temperature: 37°C
  Growth strain: NEB Stable
  Copy number: High Copy
Gene/Insert
  Gene/Insert name: MinSyn_061 Firefly luciferase expression cassette [MinSyn_061::TMV::LucF::Flag::ocsT]
  Species: Synthetic
  Cloning method: Restriction Enzyme; 5′ cloning site BsaI (destroyed during cloning); 3′ cloning site BsaI (destroyed during cloning)
Terms and licenses: Academic/Nonprofit Terms; Industry Terms: Not Available to Industry
Depositor comments: Please visit https://www.biorxiv.org/content/10.1101/2020.05.14.095406v1 for bioRxiv preprint.
How to cite: pEPYC1CB0462 was a gift from Nicola Patron (Addgene plasmid # 154715 ; http://n2t.net/addgene:154715 ; RRID:Addgene_154715)
